Addgene plasmid #80021: pcDNA3.1 (+) NGFR-delta scr
Purpose: Mammalian expression of NGFR-KLRFGFK
Depositing lab: Chinten James Lim. Depositing organization: University of British Columbia.
Backbone
  Vector backbone: pcDNA3.1(+)hygro
  Vector type: Mammalian Expression
  Selectable markers: Hygromycin
Growth in bacteria
  Bacterial resistance: Ampicillin, 100 μg/mL
  Growth temperature: 37°C
  Growth strain: DH5alpha
  Copy number: High Copy
Gene/Insert
  Gene/Insert name: NGFR (alt name: nerve growth factor receptor)
  Species: H. sapiens (human)
  Mutation: fused to KLRFGFK
  Entrez Gene: NGFR (a.k.a. CD271, Gp80-LNGFR, TNFRSF16, p75(NTR), p75NTR)
  Promoter: CMV
  Tag / fusion protein: KLRFGFK (C terminal on insert)
  Cloning method: Unknown
  Sequencing primers: 5′ CMV-F; 3′ BGH-Rev
Terms and licenses: Academic/Nonprofit Terms; Industry Terms: Not Available to Industry
How to cite: pcDNA3.1 (+) NGFR-delta scr was a gift from Chinten James Lim (Addgene plasmid # 80021 ; http://n2t.net/addgene:80021 ; RRID:Addgene_80021)
