[The description below was written by a language model from this plasmid's Addgene catalogue record.]
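Description:
pcDNA3.1 (+) NGFR-delta scr is a mammalian expression plasmid built on the pcDNA3.1(+)hygro backbone. It is propagated in E. coli as a high-copy plasmid under ampicillin selection, and it carries a hygromycin resistance marker that allows selection of transfected mammalian cells, including the derivation of stable lines. No feature table is provided, so the exact layout of backbone elements is not documented here. The listed sequencing primers (a CMV forward primer and a BGH reverse primer) are consistent with the usual pcDNA3.1 arrangement, in which the insert sits between the CMV promoter and a bovine growth hormone polyadenylation signal.

The insert is human NGFR, the nerve growth factor receptor also known as p75NTR, CD271 or TNFRSF16. It is driven by the strong constitutive CMV promoter and fused at its C terminus to a short seven-residue peptide, recorded as KLRFGFK. The record lists this peptide both as the mutation and as the C-terminal fusion, and gives the purpose simply as mammalian expression of this NGFR-peptide chimera. The "delta scr" in the name may indicate a truncated receptor and a scrambled control version of a peptide motif, but the record does not say so. It also does not specify how much of the NGFR coding sequence is present, what sequence the peptide relates to, or the cloning method. From what is recorded, the construct expresses a cell-surface NGFR fusion that displays a defined short C-terminal peptide in transiently or stably transfected mammalian cells.
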