>Addgene plasmid #80021 | pcDNA3.1 (+) NGFR-delta scr | addgene partial sequence | sequence record 152389 | CMV-F 5'-CGCAAATGGGCGGTAGGCGTG-3'
GCAGAGCTCTCTGGCTAACTAGAGAACCCACTGCTTACTGGCTTATCGAAATTAATACGACTCACTATAG
GGAGACCCAAGCTGGCTAGCGGGCGATGGGGGCAGGTGCCACCGGCCGCGCCATGGACGGGCCGCGCCTG
CTGCTGTTGCTGCTTCTGGGGGTGTCCCTTGGAGGTGCCAAGGAGGCATGCCCCACAGGCCTGTACACAC
ACAGCGGTGAGTGCTGCAAAGCCTGCAACCTGGGCGAGGGTGTGGCCCAGCCTTGTGGAGCCAACCAGAC
CGTGTGTGAGCCCTGCCTGGACAGCGTGACGTTCTCCGACGTGGTGAGCGCGACCGAGCCGTGCAAGCCG
TGCACCGAGTGCGTGGGGCTCCAGAGCATGTCGGCGCCGTGCGTGGAGGCCGACGACGCCGTGTGCCGCT
GCGCCTACGGCTACTACCAGGATGAGACGACTGGGCGCTGCGAGGCGTGCCGCGTGTGCGAGGCGGGCTC
GGGCCTCGTGTTCTCCTGCCAGGACAAGCAGAACACCGTGTGCGAGGAGTGCCCCGACGGCACGTATTCC
GACGAGGCCAACCACGTGGACCCGTGCCTGCCCTGCACCGTGTGCGAGGACACCGAGCGCCAGCTCCGCG
AGTGCACACGCTGGGCCGACGCCGAGTGCGAGGAGATCCCTGGCCGTTGGATTACACGGTCCACACCCCC
AGAGGGCTCGGACAGCACAGCCCCCAGCACCCAGGAGCCTGAGGCACCTCCAGAACAAGACCTCATAGCC
AGCACGGTGGCAGGTGTGGTGACCACAGTGATGGGCAGCTCCCAGCCCGTGGTGACCCGAGGCACCACCG
ACAACCTCATCCCTGTCTATTGCTCCATCCTGGCTGCTGTGGTTGTGGGCCTTGTGGCCTACATAGCCTT
CAAGCTTCGCTTCGGATTCAAATAAGGATCCACTAGTCCAGTGTGGTGGAATTCTGCAGATATCCAGCAC
AGTGGCGGCCGCTCGAGTCTAGAGGGCCCGTTTTAAACCCGCTGAATCAGCCTCGACTGTGCCTTCTAGT
TGCCAGCCAT
