>Addgene plasmid #80021 | pcDNA3.1 (+) NGFR-delta scr | addgene partial sequence | sequence record 152390 | BGH-rev 5'-TAGAAGGCACAGTCGAGG-3'
TCTAGACTCGAGCGGCCGCCACTGTGCTGGATATCTGCAGAATTCCACCACACTGGACTAGTGGATCCTT
ATTTGAATCCGAAGCGAAGCTTGAAGGCTATGTAGGCCACAAGGCCCACAACCACAGCAGCCAGGATGGA
GCAATAGACAGGGATGAGGTTGTCGGTGGTGCCTCGGGTCACCACGGGCTGGGAGCTGCCCATCACTGTG
GTCACCACACCTGCCACCGTGCTGGCTATGAGGTCTTGTTCTGGAGGTGCCTCAGGCTCCTGGGTGCTGG
GGGCTGTGCTGTCCGAGCCCTCTGGGGGTGTGGACCGTGTAATCCAACGGCCAGGGATCTCCTCGCACTC
GGCGTCGGCCCAGCGTGTGCACTCGCGGAGCTGGCGCTCGGTGTCCTCGCACACGGTGCAGGGCAGGCAC
GGGTCCACGTGGTTGGCCTCGTCGGAATACGTGCCGTCGGGGCACTCCTCGCACACGGTGTTCTGCTTGT
CCTGGCAGGAGAACACGAGGCCCGAGCCCGCCTCGCACACGCGGCACGCCTCGCAGCGCCCAGTCGTCTC
ATCCTGGTAGTAGCCGTAGGCGCAGCGGCACACGGCGTCGTCGGCCTCCACGCACGGCGCCGACATGCTC
TGGAGCCCCACGCACTCGGTGCACGGCTTGCACGGCTCGGTCGCGCTCACCACGTCGGAGAACGTCACGC
TGTCCAGGCAGGGCTCACACACGGTCTGGTTGGCTCCACAAGGCTGGGCCACACCCTCGCCCAGGTTGCA
GGCTTTGCAGCACTCACCGCTGTGTGTGTACAGGCCTGTGGGGCATGCCTCCTTGGCACCTCCAAGGGAC
ACCCCCAGAAGCAGCAACAGCAGCAGGCGCGGCCCGTCCATGGCGCGGCCGGTGGCACCTGCCCCCATCG
CCCGCTAGCCAGCTTGGGTCTCCCTATAGTGAGTCGTATTAATTTCGATAAGCCAGTAAGCAGTGGGTTC
TCTAGTTAGCCAGAGAGCTCTGCTTATATAGACCT
